>Addgene plasmid #191159 | EK0393 SFFV-mTagBFP2-SGc(EGFP.s2)cSG-mCherry (FLP-IN) | addgene full sequence | sequence record 375536 | Addgene NGS Result
AGTATCTGCTCCCTGCTTGTGTGTTGGAGGTCGCTGAGTAGTGCGCGAGCAAAATTTAAGCTACAACAAG
GCAAGGCTTGACCGACAATTGCCGATAAAATAAAAGATTTTATTTAGTCTCCAGAAAAAGGGGGGAATGA
AAGACCCCACCTGTAGGTTTGGCAAGCTAGCTGCAGTAACGCCATTTTGCAAGGCATGGAAAAATACCAA
ACCAAGAATAGAGAAGTTCAGATCAAGGGCGGGTACATGAAAATAGCTAACGTTGGGCCAAACAGGATAT
CTGCGGTGAGCAGTTTCGGCCCCGGCCCGGGGCCAAGAACAGATGGTCACCGCAGTTTCGGCCCCGGCCC
GAGGCCAAGAACAGATGGTCCCCAGATATGGCCCAACCCTCAGCAGTTTCTTAAGACCCATCAGATGTTT
CCAGGCTCCCCCAAGGACCTGAAATGACCCTGCGCCTTATTTGAATTAACCAATCAGCCTGCTTCTCGCT
TCTGTTCGCGCGCTTCTGCTTCCCGAGCTCTATAAAAGAGCTCACAACCCCTCACTCGGCGCGCCAGTCC
TCCGACAGACTGAGTCGCCCGGGAAGCTTCGCCACCATGGTGTCTAAGGGCGAAGAGCTGATTAAGGAGA
ACATGCACATGAAGCTGTACATGGAGGGCACCGTGGACAACCATCACTTCAAGTGCACATCCGAGGGCGA
AGGCAAGCCCTACGAGGGCACCCAGACCATGAGAATCAAGGTGGTCGAGGGCGGCCCTCTCCCCTTCGCC
TTCGACATCCTGGCTACTAGCTTCCTCTACGGCAGCAAGACCTTCATCAACCACACCCAGGGCATCCCCG
ACTTCTTCAAGCAGTCCTTCCCTGAGGGCTTCACATGGGAGAGAGTCACCACATACGAGGACGGGGGCGT
GCTGACCGCTACCCAGGACACCAGCCTCCAGGACGGCTGCCTCATCTACAACGTCAAGATCAGAGGGGTG
AACTTCACATCCAACGGCCCTGTGATGCAGAAGAAAACACTCGGCTGGGAGGCCTTCACCGAAACGCTGT
ACCCCGCTGACGGCGGCCTGGAAGGCAGAAACGACATGGCCCTGAAGCTCGTGGGCGGGAGCCATCTGAT
CGCAAACGCCAAGACCACATATAGATCCAAGAAACCCGCTAAGAACCTCAAGATGCCTGGCGTCTACTAT
GTGGACTACAGACTGGAAAGAATCAAGGAGGCCAACAACGAAACCTACGTCGAGCAGCACGAGGTGGCAG
TGGCCAGATACTGCGACCTCCCTAGCAAACTGGGGCACAAACTTAACGCGTTGGAAGCCAGACACAAACA
GAAAATTGTGGCTCCGGTGAAACAGACTTTGAATTTTGACCTTCTGAAGCTGGCGGGAGACGTCGAGTCC
AACCCCGGTCCCGGTACCGGATCCCGGCGGTCACGAACTCCAGCAGGACCATGTGATCGCGCTTCTCGTT
AGGGTCTTTGCTCAGGGCGGACTGGGTGCTCAGGTAGTGGTTGTACCGGTACTAGTGAGGCACGGCATAA
GCAAAAGATCGTAGCCCCAGTAAAGCAAACACTCAACTTCGATCTACTCAAACTCGCAGGTGATGTGGAA
TCTAATCCAGGACCCTCGAGTGTGAGCAAGGGCGAGGAGGATAACATGGCCATCATCAAGGAGTTCATGC
GCTTCAAGGTGCACATGGAGGGCTCCGTGAACGGCCACGAGTTCGAGATCGAGGGCGAGGGCGAGGGCCG
CCCCTACGAGGGCACCCAGACCGCCAAGCTGAAGGTGACCAAGGGTGGCCCCCTGCCCTTCGCCTGGGAC
ATCCTGTCCCCTCAGTTCATGTACGGCTCCAAGGCCTACGTGAAGCACCCCGCCGACATTCCCGACTACT
TGAAGCTGTCCTTCCCCGAGGGCTTCAAGTGGGAGCGCGTGATGAACTTCGAGGACGGCGGCGTGGTGAC
CGTGACCCAGGACTCCTCCCTGCAGGACGGCGAGTTCATCTACAAGGTGAAGCTGCGCGGCACCAACTTC
CCCTCCGACGGCCCCGTAATGCAGAAGAAGACCATGGGCTGGGAGGCCTCCTCCGAGCGGATGTACCCCG
AGGACGGCGCCCTGAAGGGCGAGATCAAGCAGAGGCTGAAGCTGAAGGACGGCGGCCACTACGACGCTGA
GGTCAAGACCACCTACAAGGCCAAGAAGCCCGTGCAGCTGCCCGGCGCCTACAACGTCAACATCAAGTTG
GACATCACCTCCCACAACGAGGACTACACCATCGTGGAACAGTACGAACGCGCCGAGGGCCGCCACTCCA
CCGGCGGCATGGACGAGCTGTACAAGTAGGCCGGAGGGCCCGAACAAAAACTCATCTCAGAAGAGGATCT
GAATAGCGCCGTCGACCATCATCATAATCATCATTGAGTTTAAACCCGCTGATCAGCCTCGACTGTGCCT
TCTAGTTGCCAGCCATCTGTTGTTTGCCCCTCCCCCGTGCCTTCCTTGACCCTGGAAGGTGCCACTCCCA
CTGTCCTTTCCTAATAAAATGAGGAAATTGCATCGCATTGTCTGAGTAGGTGTCATTCTATTCTGGGGGG
TGGGGTGGGGCAGGACAGCAAGGGGGAGGATTGGGAAGACAATAGCAGGCATGCTGGGGATGCGGTGGGC
TCTATGGAGATCTATCGATGTTCTGGGGATGCGGTGGGCTCTATGGCTTCTGAGGCGGAAAGAACCAGCT
GGGGCTCTAGGGGGTATCCCC
[124 nt withheld, positions 2752-2875]
C
[91 nt withheld, positions 2877-2967]
AGGGTGATGGTTCACGTACCTAGAAGTTCCTATTCCGAAGTTCCTATTCTCTAGAAAGTATAGGAACTTC
CTTGGCCAAAAAGCCTGAACTCACCGCGACGTCTGTCGAGAAGTTTCTGATCGAAAAGTTCGACAGCGTC
TCCGACCTGATGCAGCTCTCGGAGGGCGAAGAATCTCGTGCTTTCAGCTTCGATGTAGGAGGGCGTGGAT
ATGTCCTGCGGGTAAATAGCTGCGCCGATGGTTTCTACAAAGATCGTTATGTTTATCGGCACTTTGCATC
GGCCGCGCTCCCGATTCCGGAAGTGCTTGACATTGGGGAATTCAGCGAGAGCCTGACCTATTGCATCTCC
CGCCGTGCACAGGGTGTCACGTTGCAAGACCTGCCTGAAACCGAACTGCCCGCTGTTCTGCAGCCGGTCG
CGGAGGCCATGGATGCGATCGCTGCGGCCGATCTTAGCCAGACGAGCGGGTTCGGCCCATTCGGACCGCA
AGGAATCGGTCAATACACTACATGGCGTGATTTCATATGCGCGATTGCTGATCCCCATGTGTATCACTGG
CAAACTGTGATGGACGACACCGTCAGTGCGTCCGTCGCGCAGGCTCTCGATGAGCTGATGCTTTGGGCCG
AGGACTGCCCCGAAGTCCGGCACCTCGTGCACGCGGATTTCGGCTCCAACAATGTCCTGACGGACAATGG
CCGCATAACAGCGGTCATTGACTGGAGCGAGGCGATGTTCGGGGATTCCCAATACGAGGTCGCCAACATC
TTCTTCTGGAGGCCGTGGTTGGCTTGTATGGAGCAGCAGACGCGCTACTTCGAGCGGAGGCATCCGGAGC
TTGCAGGATCGCCGCGGCTCCGGGCGTATATGCTCCGCATTGGTCTTGACCAACTCTATCAGAGCTTGGT
TGACGGCAATTTCGATGATGCAGCTTGGGCGCAGGGTCGATGCGACGCAATCGTCCGATCCGGAGCCGGG
ACTGTCGGGCGTACACAAATCGCCCGCAGAAGCGCGGCCGTCTGGACCGATGGCTGTGTAGAAGTACTCG
CCGATAGTGGAAACCGACGCCCCAGCACTCGTCCGAGGGCAAAGGAATAGCACGTACTACGAGATTTCGA
TTCCACCGCCGCCTTCTATGAAAGGTTGGGCTTCGGAATCGTTTTCCGGGACGCCGGCTGGATGATCCTC
CAGCGCGGGGATCTCATGCTGGAGTTCTTCGCCCACCCCAACTTGTTTATTGCAGCTTATAATGGTTACA
AATAAAGCAATAGCATCACAAATTTCACAAATAAAGCATTTTTTTCACTGCATTCTAGTTGTGGTTTGTC
CAAACTCATCAATGTATCTTATCATGTCTGTATACCGTCGACCTCTAGCTAGAGCTTGGCGTAATCATGG
TCATAGCTGTTTCCTGTGTGAAATTGTTATCCGCTCACAATTCCACACAACATACGAGCCGGAAGCATAA
AGTGTAAAGCCTGGGGTGCCTAATGAGTGAGCTAACTCACATTAATTGCGTTGCGCTCACTGCCCGCTTT
CCAGTCGGGAAACCTGTCGTGCCAGCTGCATTAATGAATCGGCCAACGCGCGGGGAGAGGCGGTTTGCGT
ATTGGGCGCTCTTCCGCTTCCTCGCTCACTGACTCGCTGCGCTCGGTCGTTCGGCTGCGGCGAGCGGTAT
CAGCTCACTCAAAGGCGGTAATACGGTTATCCACAGAATCAGGGGATAACGCAGGAAAGAACATGTGAGC
AAAAGGCCAGCAAAAGGCCAGGAACCGTAAAAAGGCCGCGTTGCTGGCGTTTTTCCATAGGCTCCGCCCC
CCTGACGAGCATCACAAAAATCGACGCTCAAGTCAGAGGTGGCGAAACCCGACAGGACTATAAAGATACC
AGGCGTTTCCCCCTGGAAGCTCCCTCGTGCGCTCTCCTGTTCCGACCCTGCCGCTTACCGGATACCTGTC
CGCCTTTCTCCCTTCGGGAAGCGTGGCGCTTTCTCATAGCTCACGCTGTAGGTATCTCAGTTCGGTGTAG
GTCGTTCGCTCCAAGCTGGGCTGTGTGCACGAACCCCCCGTTCAGCCCGACCGCTGCGCCTTATCCGGTA
ACTATCGTCTTGAGTCCAACCCGGTAAGACACGACTTATCGCCACTGGCAGCAGCCACTGGTAACAGGAT
TAGCAGAGCGAGGTATGTAGGCGGTGCTACAGAGTTCTTGAAGTGGTGGCCTAACTACGGCTACACTAGA
AGAACAGTATTTGGTATCTGCGCTCTGCTGAAGCCAGTTACCTTCGGAAAAAGAGTTGGTAGCTCTTGAT
CCGGCAAACAAACCACCGCTGGTAGCGGTGGTTTTTTTGTTTGCAAGCAGCAGATTACGCGCAGAAAAAA
AGGATCTCAAGAAGATCCTTTGATCTTTTCTACGGGGTCTGACGCTCAGTGGAACGAAAACTCACGTTAA
GGGATTTTGGTCATGAGATTATCAAAAAGGATCTTCACCTAGATCCTTTTAAATTAAAAATGAAGTTTTA
AATCAATCTAAAGTATATATGAGTAAACTTGGTCTGACAGTTACCAATGCTTAATCAGTGAGGCACCTAT
CTCAGCGATCTGTCTATTTCGTTCATCCATAGTTGCCTGACTCCCCGTCGTGTAGATAACTACGATACGG
GAGGGCTTACCATCTGGCCCCAGTGCTGCAATGATACCGCGAGACCCACGCTCACCGGCTCCAGATTTAT
CAGCAATAAACCAGCCAGCCGGAAGGGCCGAGCGCAGAAGTGGTCCTGCAACTTTATCCGCCTCCATCCA
GTCTATTAATTGTTGCCGGGAAGCTAGAGTAAGTAGTTCGCCAGTTAATAGTTTGCGCAACGTTGTTGCC
ATTGCTACAGGCATCGTGGTGTCACGCTCGTCGTTTGGTATGGCTTCATTCAGCTCCGGTTCCCAACGAT
CAAGGCGAGTTACATGATCCCCCATGTTGTGCAAAAAAGCGGTTAGCTCCTTCGGTCCTCCGATCGTTGT
CAGAAGTAAGTTGGCCGCAGTGTTATCACTCATGGTTATGGCAGCACTGCATAATTCTCTTACTGTCATG
CCATCCGTAAGATGCTTTTCTGTGACTGGTGAGTACTCAACCAAGTCATTCTGAGAATAGTGTATGCGGC
GACCGAGTTGCTCTTGCCCGGCGTCAATACGGGATAATACCGCGCCACATAGCAGAACTTTAAAAGTGCT
CATCATTGGAAAACGTTCTTCGGGGCGAAAACTCTCAAGGATCTTACCGCTGTTGAGATCCAGTTCGATG
TAACCCACTCGTGCACCCAACTGATCTTCAGCATCTTTTACTTTCACCAGCGTTTCTGGGTGAGCAAAAA
CAGGAAGGCAAAATGCCGCAAAAAAGGGAATAAGGGCGACACGGAAATGTTGAATACTCATACTCTTCCT
TTTTCAATATTATTGAAGCATTTATCAGGGTTATTGTCTCATGAGCGGATACATATTTGAATGTATTTAG
AAAAATAAACAAATAGGGGTTCCGCGCACATTTCCCCGAAAAGTGCCACCTGACGTCGACGGATCGGGAG
ATCTCCCGATCCCCTATGGTGCACTCTCAGTACAATCTGCTCTGATGCCGCATAGTTAAGCC
Features (pLannotate 1.2.2; 21 found; start..end, strand, type, name):
    176..583     +  promoter       SFFV promoter: spleen focus-forming virus long terminal repeat (LTR) promoter
    597..1307    +  CDS            mTagBFP2: mTagBFP2 is a basic (constitutively fluorescent) blue fluorescent protein published in 2011, derived from Entacmaea quadricolor. It is reported to be a very rapidly-maturing monomer with very low acid sensitivity.
   1347..1405    +  CDS            F2A (fragment): 2A peptide from foot-and-mouth disease virus polyprotein Eukaryotic ribosomes fail to insert a peptide bond between the Gly and Pro residues, yielding separate polypeptides.
   1425..1514    -  CDS            EGFP (fragment): the original enhanced GFP (Yang et al., 1996) mammalian codon-optimized
   1632..2339    +  CDS            mCherry: monomeric derivative of DsRed fluorescent protein (Shaner et al., 2004) mammalian codon-optimized
   2443..2667    +  polyA_signal   bGH poly(A) signal: bovine growth hormone polyadenylation signal
   2683..2706    +  polyA_signal   bGH poly(A) signal (fragment): bovine growth hormone polyadenylation signal
   2710..2731    +  promoter       SV40 promoter (fragment): SV40 enhancer and early promoter
   2752..2985    +  rep_origin     f1 ori (fragment) (sequence partly withheld): f1 bacteriophage origin of replication; arrow indicates direction of (+) strand synthesis
   2990..3037    +  protein_bind   FRT: FLP-mediated recombination occurs in the 8-bp core sequence TCTAGAAA (Turan and Bode, 2011). FLP recombinase from the Saccharomyces cerevisiae 2μ plasmid
   3045..4067    +  CDS            HygR: aminoglycoside phosphotransferase from E. coli; aph(4)-Ia; confers resistance to hygromycin
   4077..4202    +  CDS            ble (fragment): BLE_KLEPN - Experimental evidence at protein level: Swiss-Prot protein existence level 1. Binding protein with a strong affinity to the bleomycin family of antibiotics. Binds to CL990; an antimitotic-antibiotic compound. From Klebsiella pneumoniae.
   4197..4318    +  polyA_signal   SV40 poly(A) signal: SV40 polyadenylation signal
   4391..4407    -  protein_bind   lac operator: The lac repressor binds to the lac operator to inhibit transcription in E. coli. This inhibition can be relieved by adding lactose or isopropyl-β-D-thiogalactopyranoside (IPTG). lac repressor encoded by lacI
   4415..4445    -  promoter       lac promoter: promoter for the E. coli lac operon
   4460..4481    -  protein_bind   CAP binding site: CAP binding activates transcription in the presence of cAMP. E. coli catabolite activator protein
   4494..4586    -  CDS            lacI (fragment): lac repressor; lacI; The lac repressor binds to the lac operator to inhibit transcription in E. coli. This inhibition can be relieved by adding lactose or isopropyl-β-D-thiogalactopyranoside (IPTG).
   4769..5357    -  rep_origin     ori: high-copy-number ColE1/pMB1/pBR322/pUC origin of replication
   5528..6388    -  CDS            AmpR: β-lactamase; bla; confers resistance to ampicillin, carbenicillin, and related antibiotics
   6389..6493    -  promoter       AmpR promoter: bla
   6552..5       -  misc_feature   bom (fragment) (across the origin): basis of mobility region from pBR322
