[The description below was written by a language model from this plasmid's Addgene catalogue record and pLannotate feature annotations shown in this document.]
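Description:
EK0393 SFFV-mTagBFP2-SGc(EGFP.s2)cSG-mCherry (FLP-IN) is a mammalian expression plasmid of about 6.6 kb built on a Flp-In-type backbone. It encodes a synthetic RNA sensor designed to report the presence of EGFP coding-sequence transcripts in living cells. In bacteria it is maintained at high copy through a ColE1/pUC-type origin and selected with ampicillin via the β-lactamase gene. Remnants of an f1 origin, lac regulatory elements and a bom region are also annotated. For mammalian cells the backbone carries an FRT site placed directly upstream of a hygromycin resistance coding sequence followed by an SV40 polyadenylation signal. Only a small fragment of the SV40 promoter is annotated nearby. This layout is typical of Flp-In vectors, in which FLP-mediated recombination into a genomic FRT landing pad supplies the elements needed to express the hygromycin marker, allowing selection of single-site integrants.

The payload is a single transcription unit driven by the spleen focus-forming virus (SFFV) LTR promoter and terminated by a bGH poly(A) signal. It begins with mTagBFP2, which serves as a constitutive marker of sensor expression, followed by an F2A-type self-cleaving peptide fragment. Next comes a short segment of EGFP in the antisense orientation, which is the sensing element complementary to EGFP mRNA ("EGFP.s2"), and then mCherry as the output. The associated work concerns ADAR-editing-based RNA sensing. Consistent with that, base-pairing of the antisense segment with target EGFP RNA is presumably what recruits ADAR editing to permit downstream mCherry translation. The record does not detail the editing site or what the "SGc/cSG" flanks are. The mCherry-to-mTagBFP2 ratio would thus report target detection.
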