Addgene plasmid #191159: EK0393 SFFV-mTagBFP2-SGc(EGFP.s2)cSG-mCherry (FLP-IN)
Purpose: Expression of a sensor for EGFP CDS in mammalian cells; mTagBFP2 marker, mCherry output
Depositing lab: Xiaojing Gao. Depositing organization: Stanford University. Publication: Modular, programmable RNA sensing using ADAR editing in living cells. Kaseniit KE, Katz N, Kolber NS, Call CC, Wengier DL, Cody WB, Sattely ES, Gao XJ. Nat Biotechnol. 2022 Oct 5. pii: 10.1038/s41587-022-01493-x. doi: 10.1038/s41587-022-01493-x. PubMed 36198772.
Backbone
  Vector backbone: FLP-IN
  Vector type: Mammalian Expression
Growth in bacteria
  Bacterial resistance: Ampicillin, 100 μg/mL
  Growth temperature: 37°C
  Growth strain: DH5alpha
  Copy number: High Copy
Gene/Insert
  Gene/Insert name: mTagBFP:EGFP.s2:mCherry
  Species: Synthetic
  Mutation: WT
  Promoter: SFFV
  Cloning method: Unknown
Terms and licenses: Academic/Nonprofit Terms; Industry Terms: Not Available to Industry
Depositor comments: Please see https://rnasensing.bio/ for more details. Please visit https://www.biorxiv.org/content/10.1101/2022.01.28.478207v1 for bioRxiv preprint.
How to cite: EK0393 SFFV-mTagBFP2-SGc(EGFP.s2)cSG-mCherry (FLP-IN) was a gift from Xiaojing Gao (Addgene plasmid # 191159 ; http://n2t.net/addgene:191159 ; RRID:Addgene_191159)
